Addgene plasmid #66440: MRGPRX2-Tango
Purpose: Expression of G protein-coupled receptors for PRESTO-Tango: parallel receptorome expression and screening via transcriptional output, with transcriptional activation following arrestin translocation
Depositing lab: Bryan Roth. Publication: PRESTO-Tango as an open-source resource for interrogation of the druggable human GPCRome. Kroeze WK, Sassano MF, Huang XP, Lansu K, McCorvy JD, Giguere PM, Sciaky N, Roth BL. Nat Struct Mol Biol. 2015 May;22(5):362-9. doi: 10.1038/nsmb.3014. Epub 2015 Apr 20. PubMed 25895059.
Backbone
  Vector backbone: empty Tango
  Backbone size w/o insert (bp): 6632
  Vector type: Mammalian Expression
  Selectable markers: Neomycin (select with G418)
Growth in bacteria
  Bacterial resistance: Ampicillin, 100 μg/mL
  Growth temperature: 37°C
  Growth strain: DH5alpha
  Copy number: High Copy
Gene/Insert
  Gene/Insert name: MRGPRX2
  Species: H. sapiens (human)
  Insert size (bp): 990
  Entrez Gene: MRGPRX2 (a.k.a. MGRG3, MRGX2)
  Promoter: CMV
  Tag / fusion protein: FLAG (N terminal on backbone)
  Cloning method: Restriction Enzyme; 5′ cloning site NotI (not destroyed); 3′ cloning site XhoI (unknown if destroyed)
  Sequencing primers: 5′ CMV-F; 3′ Tet-R
Terms and licenses: Academic/Nonprofit Terms; Industry Terms: Not Available to Industry
Depositor comments: Please note: Most of the PRESTO-Tango vectors do not contain the XhoI cut site downstream of the tTA sequence and instead carry an XbaI site. If you need to perform an XhoI digest we recommend sequencing with a forward primer at the C-terminus of tTA to determine which of the two sites is present. Suggested primer: 5-gagctccacttagacggcgagg-3. Original backbone was pcDNA3.1(+). These plasmids were generated as part of the Illuminating the Druggable Genome (IDG) program sponsored by the NIH Common Fund. The goal of this program is to identify, gather, and distribute information and resources for proteins that currently are not well-studied yet belong to commonly drug-targeted protein families: protein kinases, non-olfactory G-protein coupled receptors (GPCRs), and ion channels. The IDG program is designed to develop fundamental research tools for understudied proteins, elucidate their function, and disseminate the IDG-related resources and data to the greater scientific community.
How to cite: MRGPRX2-Tango was a gift from Bryan Roth (Addgene plasmid # 66440 ; http://n2t.net/addgene:66440 ; RRID:Addgene_66440)
