[The description below was written by a language model from this plasmid's Addgene catalogue record.]
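Description:
MRGPRX2-Tango is a mammalian expression plasmid from the PRESTO-Tango collection, built on an "empty Tango" backbone of about 6.6 kb that was itself derived from pcDNA3.1(+). It is propagated in E. coli as a high-copy plasmid under ampicillin selection, and it carries a neomycin resistance marker so that transfected mammalian cells can be selected with G418. The insert is the human MRGPRX2 coding sequence (about 990 bp), encoding a Mas-related G protein-coupled receptor. It is placed under the CMV promoter for strong constitutive expression, with an N-terminal FLAG epitope supplied by the backbone that can be used to detect the receptor. The insert was cloned by restriction enzymes, with NotI at the 5′ junction. The 3′ site is nominally XhoI, but the depositor notes that most vectors in this series carry XbaI rather than XhoI downstream of the tTA sequence, so the site actually present in this plasmid is uncertain.

The record states that the construct is designed for an assay in which transcriptional activation follows arrestin translocation, and it indicates that a tTA transcription factor sequence lies downstream of the receptor. In the general Tango design, arrestin recruitment to the activated receptor leads to release of the tethered tTA, which then drives a reporter gene. The linker, cleavage site and other details of the fusion are not listed in this record, and no feature table is provided. The plasmid is used to screen ligands against MRGPRX2 in parallel with other GPCRs, independently of G protein coupling. It was generated within a programme aimed at developing research tools for understudied druggable proteins.
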