>Addgene plasmid #66440 | MRGPRX2-Tango | depositor partial sequence | sequence record 113493 | empty Tango
GACGGATCGGGAGATCTCCCGATCCCCTATGGTGCACTCTCAGTACAATCTGCTCTGATGCCGCATAGTT
AAGCCAGTATCTGCTCCCTGCTTGTGTGTTGGAGGTCGCTGAGTAGTGCGCGAGCAAAATTTAAGCTACA
ACAAGGCAAGGCTTGACCGACAATTGCATGAAGAATCTGCTTAGGGTTAGGCGTTTTGCGCTGCTTCGCG
ATGTACGGGCCAGATATACGCGTTGACATTGATTATTGACTAGTTATTAATAGTAATCAATTACGGGGTC
ATTAGTTCATAGCCCATATATGGAGTTCCGCGTTACATAACTTACGGTAAATGGCCCGCCTGGCTGACCG
CCCAACGACCCCCGCCCATTGACGTCAATAATGACGTATGTTCCCATAGTAACGCCAATAGGGACTTTCC
ATTGACGTCAATGGGTGGAGTATTTACGGTAAACTGCCCACTTGGCAGTACATCAAGTGTATCATATGCC
AAGTACGCCCCCTATTGACGTCAATGACGGTAAATGGCCCGCCTGGCATTATGCCCAGTACATGACCTTA
TGGGACTTTCCTACTTGGCAGTACATCTACGTATTAGTCATCGCTATTACCATGGTGATGCGGTTTTGGC
AGTACATCAATGGGCGTGGATAGCGGTTTGACTCACGGGGATTTCCAAGTCTCCACCCCATTGACGTCAA
TGGGAGTTTGTTTTGGCACCAAAATCAACGGGACTTTCCAAAATGTCGTAACAACTCCGCCCCATTGACG
CAAATGGGCGGTAGGCGTGTACGGTGGGAGGTCTATATAAGCAGAGCTCTCTGGCTAACTAGAGAACCCA
CTGCTTACTGGCTTATCGAAATTAATACGACTCACTATAGGGAGACCCAAGCTGGCTAGCGTTTAAACTT
AAGCTTGGTACCGAGCTCGGATCCACTAGTCCAGTGTGGTGGAATTCTGCAGATATCCAGCACAGTGGCG
GCCGCGCCACCATGAAGACGATCATCGCCCTGAGCTACATCTTCTGCCTGGTATTCGCCGACTACAAGGA
CGATGATGACGCCAGCATCGATACCGGTGGACGCACCCCACCCAGCCTGGGTCCCCAAGATGAGTCCTGC
ACCACCGCCAGCTCCTCCCTGGCCAAGGACACTTCATCGACCGGTGAGAACCTGTACTTCCAGCTAAGAT
TAGATAAAAGTAAAGTGATTAACAGCGCATTAGAGCTGCTTAATGAGGTCGGAATCGAAGGTTTAACAAC
CCGTAAACTCGCCCAGAAGCTAGGTGTAGAGCAGCCTACATTGTATTGGCATGTAAAAAATAAGCGGGCT
TTGCTCGACGCCTTAGCCATTGAGATGTTAGATAGGCACCATACTCACTTTTGCCCTTTAGAAGGGGAAA
GCTGGCAAGATTTTTTACGTAATAACGCTAAAAGTTTTAGATGTGCTTTACTAAGTCATCGCGATGGAGC
AAAAGTACATTTAGGTACACGGCCTACAGAAAAACAGTATGAAACTCTCGAAAATCAATTAGCCTTTTTA
TGCCAACAAGGTTTTTCACTAGAGAATGCATTATATGCACTCAGCGCTGTGGGGCATTTTACTTTAGGTT
GCGTATTGGAAGATCAAGAGCATCAAGTCGCTAAAGAAGAAAGGGAAACACCTACTACTGATAGTATGCC
GCCATTATTACGACAAGCTATCGAATTATTTGATCACCAAGGTGCAGAGCCAGCCTTCTTATTCGGCCTT
GAATTGATCATATGCGGATTAGAAAAACAACTTAAATGTGAAAGTGGGTCCGCGTACAGCCGCGCGCGTA
CGAAAAACAATTACGGGTCTACCATCGAGGGCCTGCTCGATCTCCCGGACGACGACGCCCCCGAAGAGGC
GGGGCTGGCGGCTCCGCGCCTGTCCTTTCTCCCCGCGGGACACACGCGCAGACTGTCGACGGCCCCCCCG
ACCGATGTCAGCCTGGGGGACGAGCTCCACTTAGACGGCGAGGACGTGGCGATGGCGCATGCCGACGCGC
TAGACGATTTCGATCTGGACATGTTGGGGGACGGGGATTCCCCGGGTCCGGGATTTACCCCCCACGACTC
CGCCCCCTACGGCGCTCTGGATATGGCCGACTTCGAGTTTGAGCAGATGTTTACCGATGCCCTTGGAATT
GACGAGTACGGTGGGTAGCTCGAGTCTAGAGGGCCCGTTTAAACCCGCTGATCAGCCTCGACTGTGCCTT
CTAGTTGCCAGCCATCTGTTGTTTGCCCCTCCCCCGTGCCTTCCTTGACCCTGGAAGGTGCCACTCCCAC
TGTCCTTTCCTAATAAAATGAGGAAATTGCATCGCATTGTCTGAGTAGGTGTCATTCTATTCTGGGGGGT
GGGGTGGGGCAGGACAGCAAGGGGGAGGATTGGGAAGACAATAGCAGGCATGCTGGGGATGCGGTGGGCT
CTATGGCTTCTGAGGCGGAAAGAACCAGCTGGGGCTCTAGGGGGTATCCCC
[124 nt withheld, positions 2502-2625]
C
[91 nt withheld, positions 2627-2717]
A
[49 nt withheld, positions 2719-2767]
CCTTTGACGTTGGAGTCCACGTTCTTT
[37 nt withheld, positions 2795-2831]
ACCCTATCTCGGTCTATTCTTTTGATTTATAAGGGATTTTGCCGATTTCGGCCTATTGGTTAAAAAATGA
GCTGATTTAACAAAAATTTAACGCGAATTAATTCTGTGGAATGTGTGTCAGTTAGGGTGTGGAAAGTCCC
CAGGCTCCCCAGCAGGCAGAAGTATGCAAAGCATGCATCTCAATTAGTCAGCAACCAGGTGTGGAAAGTC
CCCAGGCTCCCCAGCAGGCAGAAGTATGCAAAGCATGCATCTCAATTAGTCAGCAACCATAGTCCCGCCC
CTAACTCCGCCCATCCCGCCCCTAACTCCGCCCAGTTCCGCCCATTCTCCGCCCCATGGCTGACTAATTT
TTTTTATTTATGCAGAGGCCGAGGCCGCCTCTGCCTCTGAGCTATTCCAGAAGTAGTGAGGAGGCTTTTT
TGGAGGCCTAGGCTTTTGCAAAAAGCTCCCGGGAGCTTGTATATCCATTTTCGGATCTGATCAAGAGACA
GGATGAGGATCGTTTCGCATGATTGAACAAGATGGATTGCACGCAGGTTCTCCGGCCGCTTGGGTGGAGA
GGCTATTCGGCTATGACTGGGCACAACAGACAATCGGCTGCTCTGATGCCGCCGTGTTCCGGCTGTCAGC
GCAGGGGCGCCCGGTTCTTTTTGTCAAGACCGACCTGTCCGGTGCCCTGAATGAACTGCAGGACGAGGCA
GCGCGGCTATCGTGGCTGGCCACGACGGGCGTTCCTTGCGCAGCTGTGCTCGACGTTGTCACTGAAGCGG
GAAGGGACTGGCTGCTATTGGGCGAAGTGCCGGGGCAGGATCTCCTGTCATCTCACCTTGCTCCTGCCGA
GAAAGTATCCATCATGGCTGATGCAATGCGGCGGCTGCATACGCTTGATCCGGCTACCTGCCCATTCGAC
CACCAAGCGAAACATCGCATCGAGCGAGCACGTACTCGGATGGAAGCCGGTCTTGTCGATCAGGATGATC
TGGACGAAGAGCATCAGGGGCTCGCGCCAGCCGAACTGTTCGCCAGGCTCAAGGCGCGCATGCCCGACGG
CGAGGATCTCGTCGTGACCCATGGCGATGCCTGCTTGCCGAATATCATGGTGGAAAATGGCCGCTTTTCT
GGATTCATCGACTGTGGCCGGCTGGGTGTGGCGGACCGCTATCAGGACATAGCGTTGGCTACCCGTGATA
TTGCTGAAGAGCTTGGCGGCGAATGGGCTGACCGCTTCCTCGTGCTTTACGGTATCGCCGCTCCCGATTC
GCAGCGCATCGCCTTCTATCGCCTTCTTGACGAGTTCTTCTGAGCGGGACTCTGGGGTTCGAAATGACCG
ACCAAGCGACGCCCAACCTGCCATCACGAGATTTCGATTCCACCGCCGCCTTCTATGAAAGGTTGGGCTT
CGGAATCGTTTTCCGGGACGCCGGCTGGATGATCCTCCAGCGCGGGGATCTCATGCTGGAGTTCTTCGCC
CACCCCAACTTGTTTATTGCAGCTTATAATGGTTACAAATAAAGCAATAGCATCACAAATTTCACAAATA
AAGCATTTTTTTCACTGCATTCTAGTTGTGGTTTGTCCAAACTCATCAATGTATCTTATCATGTCTGTAT
ACCGTCGACCTCTAGCTAGAGCTTGGCGTAATCATGGTCATAGCTGTTTCCTGTGTGAAATTGTTATCCG
CTCACAATTCCACACAACATACGAGCCGGAAGCATAAAGTGTAAAGCCTGGGGTGCCTAATGAGTGAGCT
AACTCACATTAATTGCGTTGCGCTCACTGCCCGCTTTCCAGTCGGGAAACCTGTCGTGCCAGCTGCATTA
ATGAATCGGCCAACGCGCGGGGAGAGGCGGTTTGCGTATTGGGCGCTCTTCCGCTTCCTCGCTCACTGAC
TCGCTGCGCTCGGTCGTTCGGCTGCGGCGAGCGGTATCAGCTCACTCAAAGGCGGTAATACGGTTATCCA
CAGAATCAGGGGATAACGCAGGAAAGAACATGTGAGCAAAAGGCCAGCAAAAGGCCAGGAACCGTAAAAA
GGCCGCGTTGCTGGCGTTTTTCCATAGGCTCCGCCCCCCTGACGAGCATCACAAAAATCGACGCTCAAGT
CAGAGGTGGCGAAACCCGACAGGACTATAAAGATACCAGGCGTTTCCCCCTGGAAGCTCCCTCGTGCGCT
CTCCTGTTCCGACCCTGCCGCTTACCGGATACCTGTCCGCCTTTCTCCCTTCGGGAAGCGTGGCGCTTTC
TCATAGCTCACGCTGTAGGTATCTCAGTTCGGTGTAGGTCGTTCGCTCCAAGCTGGGCTGTGTGCACGAA
CCCCCCGTTCAGCCCGACCGCTGCGCCTTATCCGGTAACTATCGTCTTGAGTCCAACCCGGTAAGACACG
ACTTATCGCCACTGGCAGCAGCCACTGGTAACAGGATTAGCAGAGCGAGGTATGTAGGCGGTGCTACAGA
GTTCTTGAAGTGGTGGCCTAACTACGGCTACACTAGAAGAACAGTATTTGGTATCTGCGCTCTGCTGAAG
CCAGTTACCTTCGGAAAAAGAGTTGGTAGCTCTTGATCCGGCAAACAAACCACCGCTGGTAGCGGTTTTT
TTGTTTGCAAGCAGCAGATTACGCGCAGAAAAAAAGGATCTCAAGAAGATCCTTTGATCTTTTCTACGGG
GTCTGACGCTCAGTGGAACGAAAACTCACGTTAAGGGATTTTGGTCATGAGATTATCAAAAAGGATCTTC
ACCTAGATCCTTTTAAATTAAAAATGAAGTTTTAAATCAATCTAAAGTATATATGAGTAAACTTGGTCTG
ACAGTTACCAATGCTTAATCAGTGAGGCACCTATCTCAGCGATCTGTCTATTTCGTTCATCCATAGTTGC
CTGACTCCCCGTCGTGTAGATAACTACGATACGGGAGGGCTTACCATCTGGCCCCAGTGCTGCAATGATA
CCGCGAGACCCACGCTCACCGGCTCCAGATTTATCAGCAATAAACCAGCCAGCCGGAAGGGCCGAGCGCA
GAAGTGGTCCTGCAACTTTATCCGCCTCCATCCAGTCTATTAATTGTTGCCGGGAAGCTAGAGTAAGTAG
TTCGCCAGTTAATAGTTTGCGCAACGTTGTTGCCATTGCTACAGGCATCGTGGTGTCACGCTCGTCGTTT
GGTATGGCTTCATTCAGCTCCGGTTCCCAACGATCAAGGCGAGTTACATGATCCCCCATGTTGTGCAAAA
AAGCGGTTAGCTCCTTCGGTCCTCCGATCGTTGTCAGAAGTAAGTTGGCCGCAGTGTTATCACTCATGGT
TATGGCAGCACTGCATAATTCTCTTACTGTCATGCCATCCGTAAGATGCTTTTCTGTGACTGGTGAGTAC
TCAACCAAGTCATTCTGAGAATAGTGTATGCGGCGACCGAGTTGCTCTTGCCCGGCGTCAATACGGGATA
ATACCGCGCCACATAGCAGAACTTTAAAAGTGCTCATCATTGGAAAACGTTCTTCGGGGCGAAAACTCTC
AAGGATCTTACCGCTGTTGAGATCCAGTTCGATGTAACCCACTCGTGCACCCAACTGATCTTCAGCATCT
TTTACTTTCACCAGCGTTTCTGGGTGAGCAAAAACAGGAAGGCAAAATGCCGCAAAAAAGGGAATAAGGG
CGACACGGAAATGTTGAATACTCATACTCTTCCTTTTTCAATATTATTGAAGCATTTATCAGGGTTATTG
TCTCATGAGCGGATACATATTTGAATGTATTTAGAAAAATAAACAAATAGGGGTTCCGCGCACATTTCCC
CGAAAAGTGCCACCTGACGTC
