>Addgene plasmid #66440 | MRGPRX2-Tango | depositor partial sequence | sequence record 113494 | MRGPRX2
ATGGATCCCACAACCCCGGCATGGGGAACCGAATCTACAACAGTGAACGGAAACGATCAGGCACTGCTCC
TGCTGTGTGGCAAGGAAACCCTCATACCAGTATTTCTTATTCTCTTTATTGCACTGGTGGGGCTGGTGGG
GAATGGTTTTGTGTTGTGGCTTCTGGGATTTCGGATGCGGCGCAACGCTTTCAGCGTCTACGTACTGTCC
CTGGCAGGCGCCGATTTCCTGTTCCTTTGCTTCCAGATAATTAATTGCCTCGTTTACTTGTCCAATTTCT
TCTGCTCCATTTCCATAAATTTCCCTAGTTTTTTCACTACTGTTATGACCTGTGCATATCTGGCCGGCCT
GTCTATGTTGAGTACTGTGAGCACAGAGCGATGCCTGAGTGTGCTTTGGCCTATATGGTATCGGTGTCGC
AGACCTAGACACTTGTCCGCAGTGGTGTGTGTTCTTCTGTGGGCCCTTTCACTGCTCCTGAGCATCCTGG
AGGGAAAATTCTGTGGGTTCCTGTTCAGCGACGGGGACTCCGGCTGGTGTCAGACTTTTGACTTTATCAC
CGCGGCATGGCTGATCTTCTTGTTCATGGTGCTGTGCGGAAGCTCACTGGCGCTGCTGGTTCGCATCCTC
TGCGGATCCCGAGGCCTTCCACTCACTCGGCTGTATCTGACGATCCTGCTGACAGTACTCGTGTTCCTCC
TGTGCGGCCTCCCTTTCGGCATTCAATGGTTCCTTATACTGTGGATTTGGAAAGATTCCGACGTGCTGTT
TTGCCACATTCATCCCGTTAGCGTGGTGCTGTCTTCACTGAATAGTTCTGCCAACCCCATTATCTACTTT
TTTGTAGGTTCTTTTCGGAAACAGTGGCGGCTTCAGCAGCCTATCCTTAAACTGGCCCTGCAAAGGGCCT
TGCAAGACATCGCCGAAGTCGACCATAGCGAGGGTTGCTTTAGGCAGGGTACCCCAGAGATGTCTAGGTC
CAGCTTGGTA
