>Addgene plasmid #66440 | MRGPRX2-Tango | addgene partial sequence | sequence record 120058 | CMV-F 5'-CGCAAATGGGCGGTAGGCGTG-3'
GCTCTCTGGCTACTAGAGAACCCACTGCTTACTGGCTTATCGAAATTAATACGACTCACTATAGGGAGAC
CCAAGCTGGCTAGCGTTTAAACTTAAGCTTGGTACCGAGCTCGGATCCACTAGTCCAGTGTGGTGGAATT
CTGCAGATATCCAGCACAGTGGCGGCCGCGCCACCATGAAGACGATCATCGCCCTGAGCTACATCTTCTG
CCTGGTATTCGCCGACTACAAGGACGATGATGACGCCAGCATCGATATGGATCCCACAACCCCGGCATGG
GGAACCGAATCTACAACAGTGAACGGAAACGATCAGGCACTGCTCCTGCTGTGTGGCAAGGAAACCCTCA
TACCAGTATTTCTTATTCTCTTTATTGCACTGGTGGGGCTGGTGGGGAATGGTTTTGTGTTGTGGCTTCT
GGGATTTCGGATGCGGCGCAACGCTTTCAGCGTCTACGTACTGTCCCTGGCAGGCGCCGATTTCCTGTTC
CTTTGCTTCCAGATAATTAATTGCCTCGTTTACTTGTCCAATTTCTTCTGCTCCATTTCCATAAATTTCC
CTAGTTTTTTCACTACTGTTATGACCTGTGCATATCTGGCCGGCCTGTCTATGTTGAGTACTGTGAGCAC
AGAGCGATGCCTGAGTGTGCTTTGGCCTATATGGTATCGGTGTCGCAGACCTAGACACTTGTCCGCAGTG
GTGTGTGTTCTTCTGTGGGCCCTTTCACTGCTCCTGAGCATCCTGGAGGGAAAATTCTGTGGGTTCCTGT
TCAGCGACGGGGACTCCGGCTGGTGTCAGACTTTTGACTTTATCACCGCGGCATGGCTGATCTTCTTGTT
CATGGTGCTGTGCGGAAGCTCACTGGCGCTGCTGGTTCGCATCCTCTGCGGATCCCGAGGCCTTCCACTC
ACTCGGCTGTATCTGACGATCCTGCTGACAGTACTCGTGTTCCTCCTGTGCGGCCTCCCTTTCGGCATTC
AA
