>Addgene plasmid #66440 | MRGPRX2-Tango | addgene partial sequence | sequence record 120059 | Tet-R 5'-GGCGAGTTTACGGGTTGTTA-3'
GCTCTAATGCGCTGTTAATCACTTTACTTTTATCTAATCTTAGCTGGAAGTACAGGTTCTCACCGGTCGA
TGAAGTGTCCTTGGCCAGGGAGGAGCTGGCGGTGGTGCAGGACTCATCTTGGGGACCCAGGCTGGGTGGG
GTGCGTCCACCGGTATCGATTACCAAGCTGGACCTAGACATCTCTGGGGTACCCTGCCTAAAGCAACCCT
CGCTATGGTCGACTTCGGCGATGTCTTGCAAGGCCCTTTGCAGGGCCAGTTTAAGGATAGGCTGCTGAAG
CCGCCACTGTTTCCGAAAAGAACCTACAAAAAAGTAGATAATGGGGTTGGCAGAACTATTCAGTGAAGAC
AGCACCACGCTAACGGGATGAATGTGGCAAAACAGCACGTCGGAATCTTTCCAAATCCACAGTATAAGGA
ACCATTGAATGCCGAAAGGGAGGCCGCACAGGAGGAACACGAGTACTGTCAGCAGGATCGTCAGATACAG
CCGAGTGAGTGGAAGGCCTCGGGATCCGCAGAGGATGCGAACCAGCAGCGCCAGTGAGCTTCCGCACAGC
ACCATGAACAAGAAGATCAGCCATGCCGCGGTGATAAAGTCAAAAGTCTGACACCAGCCGGAGTCCCCGT
CGCTGAACAGGAACCCACAGAATTTTCCCTCCAGGATGCTCAGGAGCAGTGAAAGGGCCCACAGAAGAAC
ACACACCACTGCGGACAAGTGTCTAGGTCTGCGACACCGATACCATATAGGCCAAAGCACACTCAGGCAT
CGCTCTGTGCTCACAGTACTCAACATAGACAGGCCGGCCAGATATGCACAGGTCATAACAGTAGTGAAAA
AACTAGGGAAATTTATGGAAATGGAGCAGAAGAAATTGGACAAGTAAACGAGGCAATTAATTATCTGGAA
GCAAAGGAACAGGAAATCGGCGCCTGCCAGGGACAGTACGTAGACGCTGAAAGCGTTGCGCCGCATCCGA
AATCCCAGAAGCCACAACACAAAACCATTCCCCACCAGCCCCA
